>Addgene plasmid #221327 | pRetroX-TRE3G-SopE | addgene full sequence | sequence record 439196 | Addgene NGS Result
GGATCCGCCACCATGGACTACAAAGACGATGACGACAAGATGACTAAAATTACACTGTCTCCTCAGAACT
TTCGAATCCAGAAACAAGAGACTACCCTGCTTAAAGAGAAGTCAACCGAAAAGAACTCCCTTGCCAAGAG
CATCTTGGCAGTAAAGAATCACTTTATAGAGCTGAGGTCCAAACTGTCTGAAAGATTTATTAGCCACAAA
AACACAGAATCCAGCGCTACCCATTTTCATAGAGGCTCAGCATCTGAAGGACGAGCTGTACTTACCAATA
AAGTGGTCAAGGATTTTATGCTCCAGACTCTGAATGACATAGACATCCGAGGGAGTGCTTCTAAGGACCC
TGCTTACGCATCCCAAACACGGGAAGCCATATTGAGCGCAGTCTATTCAAAGAACAAGGACCAATGCTGC
AATCTTCTTATTAGCAAGGGGATCAATATAGCCCCATTCCTGCAAGAAATTGGAGAGGCCGCAAAGAACG
CCGGGCTTCCAGGCACCACCAAGAACGACGTGTTCACACCATCAGGAGCTGGGGCTAACCCTTTTATTAC
ACCACTCATTAGTTCAGCTAACTCCAAGTACCCACGAATGTTCATTAACCAACATCAGCAAGCCTCATTT
AAGATTTACGCAGAAAAGATCATCATGACCGAAGTGGCTCCCCTCTTCAATGAATGTGCAATGCCAACCC
CTCAGCAGTTCCAGCTCATTCTTGAGAATATAGCTAACAAATATATTCAGAACACCCCTTGATAAGAATT
CTACCGGGTAGGGGAGGCGCTTTTCCCAAGGCAGTCTGGAGCATGCGCTTTAGCAGCCCCGCTGGGCACT
TGGCGCTACACAAGTGGCCTCTGGCCTCGCACACATTCCACATCCACCGGTAGGCGCCAACCGGCTCCGT
TCTTTGGTGGCCCCTTCGCGCCACCTTCTACTCCTCCCCTAGTCAGGAAGTTCCCCCCCGCCCCGCAGCT
CGCGTCGTGCAGGACGTGACAAATGGAAGTAGCACGTCTCACTAGTCTCGTGCAGATGGACAGCACCGCT
GAGCAATGGAAGCGGGTAGGCCTTTGGGGCAGCGGCCAATAGCAGCTTTGCTCCTTCGCTTTCTGGGCTC
AGAGGCTGGGAAGGGGTGGGTCCGGGGGCGGGCTCAGGGGCGGGCTCAGGGGCGGGGCGGGCGCCCGAAG
GTCCTCCGGAGGCCCGGCATTCTGCACGCTTCAAAAGCGCACGTCTGCCGCGCTGTTCTCCTCTTCCTCA
TCTCCGGGCCTTTCGACCTGCAGCCCAAGCTTACCATGACCGAGTACAAGCCCACGGTGCGCCTCGCCAC
CCGCGACGACGTCCCCAGGGCCGTACGCACCCTCGCCGCCGCGTTCGCCGACTACCCCGCCACGCGCCAC
ACCGTCGATCCGGACCGCCACATCGAGCGGGTCACCGAGCTGCAAGAACTCTTCCTCACGCGCGTCGGGC
TCGACATCGGCAAGGTGTGGGTCGCGGACGACGGCGCCGCGGTGGCGGTCTGGACCACGCCGGAGAGCGT
CGAAGCGGGGGCGGTGTTCGCCGAGATCGGCCCGCGCATGGCCGAGTTGAGCGGTTCCCGGCTGGCCGCG
CAGCAACAGATGGAAGGCCTCCTGGCGCCGCACCGGCCCAAGGAGCCCGCGTGGTTCCTGGCCACCGTCG
GCGTCTCGCCCGACCACCAGGGCAAGGGTCTGGGCAGCGCCGTCGTGCTCCCCGGAGTGGAGGCGGCCGA
GCGCGCCGGGGTGCCCGCCTTCCTGGAGACCTCCGCGCCCCGCAACCTCCCCTTCTACGAGCGGCTCGGC
TTCACCGTCACCGCCGACGTCGAGGTGCCCGAAGGACCGCGCACCTGGTGCATGACCCGCAAGCCCGGTG
CCTGACGCCCGCCCCACGACCCGCAGCGCCCGACCGAAAGGAGCGCACGACCCCATGCATCGGCGTCTCG
AGATATCAGTGGTCCAGGCTCTAGTTTTGACTCAACAATATCACCAGCTGAAGCCTATAGAGTACGAGCC
ATAGATAAAATAAAAGATTTTATTTAGTCTCCAGAAAAAGGGGGGAATGAAAGACCCCACCTGTAGGTTT
GGCAAGCTAGCTTAAGTAACGCCATTTTGCAAGGCATGGAAAAATACATAACTGAGAATAGAGAAGTTCA
GATCAAGGTCAGGAACAGATGGAACAGGGTCGACCCTAGAGAACCATCAGATGTTTCCAGGGTGCCCCAA
GGACCTGAAATGACCCTGTGCCTTATTTGAACTAACCAATCAGTTCGCTTCTCGCTTCTGTTCGCGCGCT
TCTGCTCCCCGAGCTCAATAAAAGAGCCCACAACCCCTCACTCGGGGCGCCAGTCCTCCGATTGACTGAG
TCGCCCGGGTACCCGTGTATCCAATAAACCCTCTTGCAGTTGCATCCGACTTGTGGTCTCGCTGTTCCTT
GGGAGGGTCTCCTCTGAGTGATTGACTACCCGTCAGCGGGGGTCTTTCATTTGGGGGCTCGTCCGGGATC
GGGAGACCCCTGCCCAGGGACCACCGACCCACCACCGGGAGGTAAGCTGGCTGCCTCGCGCGTTTCGGTG
ATGACGGTGAAAACCTCTGACACATGCAGCTCCCGGAGACGGTCACAGCTTGTCTGTAAGCGGATGCCGG
GAGCAGACAAGCCCGTCAGGGCGCGTCAGCGGGTGTTGGCGGGTGTCGGGGCGCAGCCATGACCCAGTCA
CGTAGCGATAGCGGAGTGTAGATCCGGCTGTGGAATGTGTGTCAGTTAGGGTGTGGAAAGTCCCCAGGCT
CCCCAGCAGGCAGAAGTATGCAAAGCATGCATCTCAATTAGTCAGCAACCAGGTGTGGAAAGTCCCCAGG
CTCCCCAGCAGGCAGAAGTATGCAAAGCATGCATCTCAATTAGTCAGCAACCATAGTCCCGCCCCTAACT
CCGCCCATCCCGCCCCTAACTCCGCCCAGTTCCGCCCATTCTCCGCCCCATGGCTGACTAATTTTTTTTA
TTTATGCAGAGGCCGAGGCCGCCTCGGCCTCTGAGCTATTCCAGAAGTAGTGAGGAGGCTTTTTTGGAGG
CCTAGGCTTTTGCAAAAAGCTTACTGGCTTAACTATGCGGCATCAGAGCAGATTGTACTGAGAGTGCACC
ATATGCGGTGTGAAATACCGCACAGATGCGTAAGGAGAAAATACCGCATCAGGCGCTCTTCCGCTTCCTC
GCTCACTGACTCGCTGCGCTCGGTCGTTCGGCTGCGGCGAGCGGTATCAGCTCACTCAAAGGCGGTAATA
CGGTTATCCACAGAATCAGGGGATAACGCAGGAAAGAACATGTGAGCAAAAGGCCAGCAAAAGGCCAGGA
ACCGTAAAAAGGCCGCGTTGCTGGCGTTTTTCCATAGGCTCCGCCCCCCTGACGAGCATCACAAAAATCG
ACGCTCAAGTCAGAGGTGGCGAAACCCGACAGGACTATAAAGATACCAGGCGTTTCCCCCTGGAAGCTCC
CTCGTGCGCTCTCCTGTTCCGACCCTGCCGCTTACCGGATACCTGTCCGCCTTTCTCCCTTCGGGAAGCG
TGGCGCTTTCTCATAGCTCACGCTGTAGGTATCTCAGTTCGGTGTAGGTCGTTCGCTCCAAGCTGGGCTG
TGTGCACGAACCCCCCGTTCAGCCCGACCGCTGCGCCTTATCCGGTAACTATCGTCTTGAGTCCAACCCG
GTAAGACACGACTTATCGCCACTGGCAGCAGCCACTGGTAACAGGATTAGCAGAGCGAGGTATGTAGGCG
GTGCTACAGAGTTCTTGAAGTGGTGGCCTAACTACGGCTACACTAGAAGGACAGTATTTGGTATCTGCGC
TCTGCTGAAGCCAGTTACCTTCGGAAAAAGAGTTGGTAGCTCTTGATCCGGCAAACAAACCACCGCTGGT
AGCGGTGGTTTTTTTGTTTGCAAGCAGCAGATTACGCGCAGAAAAAAAGGATCTCAAGAAGATCCTTTGA
TCTTTTCTACGGGGTCTGACGCTCAGTGGAACGAAAACTCACGTTAAGGGATTTTGGTCATGAGATTATC
AAAAAGGATCTTCACCTAGATCCTTTTAAATTAAAAATGAAGTTTTAAATCAATCTAAAGTATATATGAG
TAAACTTGGTCTGACAGTTACCAATGCTTAATCAGTGAGGCACCTATCTCAGCGATCTGTCTATTTCGTT
CATCCATAGTTGCCTGACTCCCCGTCGTGTAGATAACTACGATACGGGAGGGCTTACCATCTGGCCCCAG
TGCTGCAATGATACCGCGAGACCCACGCTCACCGGCTCCAGATTTATCAGCAATAAACCAGCCAGCCGGA
AGGGCCGAGCGCAGAAGTGGTCCTGCAACTTTATCCGCCTCCATCCAGTCTATTAATTGTTGCCGGGAAG
CTAGAGTAAGTAGTTCGCCAGTTAATAGTTTGCGCAACGTTGTTGCCATTGCTGCAGGCATCGTGGTGTC
ACGCTCGTCGTTTGGTATGGCTTCATTCAGCTCCGGTTCCCAACGATCAAGGCGAGTTACATGATCCCCC
ATGTTGTGCAAAAAAGCGGTTAGCTCCTTCGGTCCTCCGATCGTTGTCAGAAGTAAGTTGGCCGCAGTGT
TATCACTCATGGTTATGGCAGCACTGCATAATTCTCTTACTGTCATGCCATCCGTAAGATGCTTTTCTGT
GACTGGTGAGTACTCAACCAAGTCATTCTGAGAATAGTGTATGCGGCGACCGAGTTGCTCTTGCCCGGCG
TCAACACGGGATAATACCGCGCCACATAGCAGAACTTTAAAAGTGCTCATCATTGGAAAACGTTCTTCGG
GGCGAAAACTCTCAAGGATCTTACCGCTGTTGAGATCCAGTTCGATGTAACCCACTCGTGCACCCAACTG
ATCTTCAGCATCTTTTACTTTCACCAGCGTTTCTGGGTGAGCAAAAACAGGAAGGCAAAATGCCGCAAAA
AAGGGAATAAGGGCGACACGGAAATGTTGAATACTCATACTCTTCCTTTTTCAATATTATTGAAGCATTT
ATCAGGGTTATTGTCTCATGAGCGGATACATATTTGAATGTATTTAGAAAAATAAACAAATAGGGGTTCC
GCGCACATTTCCCCGAAAAGTGCCACCTGACGTCTAAGAAACCATTATTATCATGACATTAACCTATAAA
AATAGGCGTATCACGAGGCCCTTTCGTCTTCAAGAATTAGCTTGGCCATTGCATACGTTGTATCCATATC
ATAATATGTACATTTATATTGGCTCATGTCCAACATTACCGCCATGTTGACATTGATTATTGACTAGTTA
TTAATAGTAATCAATTACGGGGTCATTAGTTCATAGCCCATATATGGAGTTCCGCGTTACATAACTTACG
GTAAATGGCCCGCCTGGCTGACCGCCCAACGACCCCCGCCCATTGACGTCAATAATGACGTATGTTCCCA
TAGTAACGCCAATAGGGACTTTCCATTGACGTCAATGGGTGGAGTATTTACGGTAAACTGCCCACTTGGC
AGTACATCAAGTGTATCATATGCCAAGTACGCCCCCTATTGACGTCAATGACGGTAAATGGCCCGCCTGG
CATTATGCCCAGTACATGACCTTATGGGACTTTCCTACTTGGCAGTACATCTACGTATTAGTCATCGCTA
TTACCATGGTGATGCGGTTTTGGCAGTACATCAATGGGCGTGGATAGCGGTTTGACTCACGGGGATTTCC
AAGTCTCCACCCCATTGACGTCAATGGGAGTTTGTTTTGGCACCAAAATCAACGGGACTTTCCAAAATGT
CGTAACAACTCCGCCCCATTGACGCAAATGGGCGGTAGGCGTGTACGGTGGGAGGTCTATATAAGCAGAG
CTCAATAAAAGAGCCCACAACCCCTCACTCGGCGCGCCAGTCTTCCGATAGACTGCGTCGCCCGGGTACC
CGTATTCCCAATAAAGCCTCTTGCTGTTTGCATCCGAATCGTGGTCTCGCTGTTCCTTGGGAGGGTCTCC
TCTGAGTGATTGACTACCCACGACGGGGGTCTTTCATTTGGGGGCTCGTCCGGGATTTGGAGACCCCTGC
CCAGGGACCACCGACCCACCACCGGGAGGTAAGCTGGCCAGCAACTTATCTGTGTCTGTCCGATTGTCTA
GTGTCTATGTTTGATGTTATGCGCCTGCGTCTGTACTAGTTAGCTAACTAGCTCTGTATCTGGCGGACCC
GTGGTGGAACTGACGAGTTCTGAACACCCGGCCGCAACCCTGGGAGACGTCCCAGGGACTTTGGGGGCCG
TTTTTGTGGCCCGACCTGAGGAAGGGAGTCGATGTGGAATCCGACCCCGTCAGGATATGTGGTTCTGGTA
GGAGACGAGAACCTAAAACAGTTCCCGCCTCCGTCTGAATTTTTGCTTTCGGTTTGGAACCGAAGCCGCG
CGTCTTGTCTGCTGCAGCGCTGCAGCATCGTTCTGTGTTGTCTCTGTCTGACTGTGTTTCTGTATTTGTC
TGAAAATTAGGGCCAGACTGTTACCACTCCCTTAAGTTTGACCTTAGGTCACTGGAAAGATGTCGAGCGG
ATCGCTCACAACCAGTCGGTAGATGTCAAGAAGAGACGTTGGGTTACCTTCTGCTCTGCAGAATGGCCAA
CCTTTAACGTCGGATGGCCGCGAGACGGCACCTTTAACCGAGACCTCATCACCCAGGTTAAGATCAAGGT
CTTTTCACCTGGCCCGCATGGACACCCAGACCAGGTCCCCTACATCGTGACCTGGGAAGCCTTGGCTTTT
GACCCCCCTCCCTGGGTCAAGCCCTTTGTACACCCTAAGCCTCCGCCTCCTCTTCCTCCATCCGCCCCGT
CTCTCCCCCTTGAACCTCCTCGTTCGACCCCGCCTCGATCCTCCCTTTATCCAGCCCTCACTCCTTCTCT
AGGCGCCGGAATTGAAGATCTCGATGAGGCCCTTTCGTCTTCACTCGAGTTTACTCCCTATCAGTGATAG
AGAACGTATGAAGAGTTTACTCCCTATCAGTGATAGAGAACGTATGCAGACTTTACTCCCTATCAGTGAT
AGAGAACGTATAAGGAGTTTACTCCCTATCAGTGATAGAGAACGTATGACCAGTTTACTCCCTATCAGTG
ATAGAGAACGTATCTACAGTTTACTCCCTATCAGTGATAGAGAACGTATATCCAGTTTACTCCCTATCAG
TGATAGAGAACGTATGTCGAGGTAGGCGTGTACGGTGGGCGCCTATAAAAGCAGAGCTCGTTTAGTGAAC
CGTCAGATCGCCTGGAGCAATTCCACAACACTTTTGTCTTATACTT
Features (pLannotate 1.2.2; 19 found; start..end, strand, type, name):
     15..35      +  CDS            3xFLAG (fragment): three tandem FLAG® epitope tags
     40..759     +  CDS            sopE: SOPE_SALTM - Experimental evidence at protein level: Swiss-Prot protein existence level 1. Activator for both CDC42 and RAC1 by directly engaging these Rho GTPases and acting as potent guanine nucleotide exchange factor (GEF). This activation results in actin cytoskeleton rearrangements and stimulates membrane ruffling, promoting bacterial entry into non- phagocytic cells. Also activates MAPK8, indicating that it is capable of stimulating signaling pathways that can lead to nuclear responses. Chaperone InvB is required for secretion and translocation of SopE. From Salmonella typhimurium.
    776..1275    +  promoter       PGK promoter: mouse phosphoglycerate kinase 1 promoter
   1296..1895    +  CDS            PuroR: puromycin N-acetyltransferase; pac from Streptomyces alboniger; confers resistance to puromycin
   1962..2034    +  CDS            env (fragment): murine leukemia virus gPr80 envelope polyprotein precursor; env; proteolytically cleaved into gp70SU and p15TM subunits
   2076..2501    +  LTR            3' LTR (ΔU3): self-inactivating 3' long terminal repeat (LTR) from Moloney murine leukemia virus
   2570..2610    +  CDS            rop (fragment): Rop protein, which maintains plasmids at low copy number; rop
   2712..2750    +  misc_feature   bom (fragment): basis of mobility region from pBR322
   2767..3096    +  promoter       SV40 promoter: SV40 enhancer and early promoter
   3102..3203    +  misc_feature   bom (fragment): basis of mobility region from pBR322
   3389..3977    -  rep_origin     ori: high-copy-number ColE1/pMB1/pBR322/pUC origin of replication
   4148..5008    -  CDS            AmpR: β-lactamase; bla; confers resistance to ampicillin, carbenicillin, and related antibiotics
   5009..5113    -  promoter       AmpR promoter: bla
   5299..5678    +  enhancer       CMV enhancer: human cytomegalovirus immediate early enhancer
   5679..5882    +  promoter       CMV promoter: human cytomegalovirus (CMV) immediate early promoter
   5883..6058    +  LTR            5' LTR (truncated): truncated long terminal repeat from Moloney murine sarcoma virus
   6180..6454    +  misc_feature   MESV Ψ (fragment): packaging signal of murine embryonic stem cell virus
   6521..6937    +  CDS            gag (truncated): truncated Moloney murine leukemia virus (MMLV) gag gene lacking the start codon
   6977..7326    +  promoter       TRE3GV promoter: 3rd-generation Tet-responsive promoter that can be activated by binding of Tet-On® 3G, optimized for retroviral and lentiviral vectors
