[The description below was written by a language model from this plasmid's Addgene catalogue record and pLannotate feature annotations shown in this document.]
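Description:
pRetroX-TRE3G-SopE is a 7,326-nt gammaretroviral transfer vector built on the pRetroX-TRE3G backbone for doxycycline-inducible expression of the Salmonella enterica effector SopE in mammalian cells. In bacteria it is maintained through a high-copy ColE1/pUC-type origin and selected with ampicillin via the β-lactamase gene. The annotation also picks up an SV40 enhancer/early promoter and small rop and bom remnants in the plasmid backbone outside the proviral region.

The viral genome is transcribed in packaging cells from a hybrid 5′ end in which the CMV enhancer and promoter replace the U3 of a truncated murine sarcoma virus LTR. This is followed by a packaging signal with an extended, start-codon-deficient gag fragment that supports efficient encapsidation. The 3′ LTR carries a U3 deletion, so the integrated provirus is self-inactivating and the internal promoters are left to control expression. Downstream of the packaging region, the TRE3GV promoter, a third-generation Tet-responsive promoter optimised for retroviral and lentiviral contexts, drives SopE carrying an N-terminal FLAG tag; the annotation detects this as a fragment of a 3xFLAG element, consistent with a short epitope. The insert was cloned between BamHI and EcoRI sites. A mouse PGK promoter then drives puromycin N-acetyltransferase, allowing selection of transduced cells.

TRE3GV requires the Tet-On 3G transactivator, which this plasmid does not encode, so target cells must supply it separately. SopE is a guanine nucleotide exchange factor that activates CDC42 and RAC1, triggering actin rearrangement, membrane ruffling and downstream signalling. Inducible control allows its effects to be studied in host cells without bacterial infection.
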