Addgene plasmid #221327: pRetroX-TRE3G-SopE
Purpose: Dox-inducible expression of SopE in mammalian cells by retroviral transduction
Depositing lab: Jonathan Kagan. Depositing organization: Boston Children's Hospital. Publication: pLxIS-containing domains are biochemically flexible regulators of interferons and metabolism. Landau LM, Chaudhary N, Tien YC, Rogozinska M, Joshi S, Yao C, Crowley J, Hullahalli K, Campbell IW, Waldor MK, Haigis M, Kagan JC. Mol Cell. 2024 Jul 11;84(13):2436-2454.e10. doi: 10.1016/j.molcel.2024.05.030. Epub 2024 Jun 25. PubMed 38925114.
Backbone
  Vector backbone: pRetroX-TRE3G
  Vector type: Retroviral
Growth in bacteria
  Bacterial resistance: Ampicillin, 100 μg/mL
  Growth temperature: 37°C
  Growth strain: NEB Stable
  Copy number: High Copy
Gene/Insert
  Gene/Insert name: SopE
  Species: Salmonella enterica
  Promoter: TRE3GV
  Tag / fusion protein: FLAG (N terminal on insert)
  Cloning method: Restriction Enzyme; 5′ cloning site BamHI (not destroyed); 3′ cloning site EcoRI (not destroyed)
Terms and licenses: Academic/Nonprofit Terms; Industry Terms: Not Available to Industry
How to cite: pRetroX-TRE3G-SopE was a gift from Jonathan Kagan (Addgene plasmid # 221327 ; http://n2t.net/addgene:221327 ; RRID:Addgene_221327)
